Addgene plasmid #71046: pFOSGE_COF4A06
Purpose: Gateway entry clone
Depositing lab: Alexander Stark. Depositing organization: Research Institute of Molecular Pathology (IMP). Publication: Transcriptional regulators form diverse groups with context-dependent regulatory functions. Stampfel G, Kazmar T, Frank O, Wienerroither S, Reiter F, Stark A. Nature. 2015 Nov 9. doi: 10.1038/nature15545. PubMed 26550828.
Backbone
  Vector backbone: pDONR221
  Backbone manufacturer: Invitrogen
  Backbone size w/o insert (bp): 4762
  Vector type: Gateway entry vector
Growth in bacteria
  Bacterial resistance: Kanamycin, 50 μg/mL
  Growth temperature: 37°C
  Growth strain: DH5alpha
  Copy number: High Copy
Gene/Insert
  Gene/Insert name: Uba1 (alt names: FBgn0023143; CG1782, FBtr0088499)
  Species: D. melanogaster (fly)
  Insert size (bp): 3573
  Entrez Gene: Uba1 (a.k.a. Dmel_CG1782, 2/31, CG1782, DmUba1, Dmel\CG1782, E1, FBtr0088499, UBA-1, UBA1, Uba, Uba 1, l(2)03405, l(2)05642, l(2)s3484, uba-1, uba1)
  Cloning method: Gateway Cloning
  Sequencing primers: 5′ M13-F20; 3′ M13R
Terms and licenses: Academic/Nonprofit Terms; Industry Terms: Not Available to Industry
How to cite: pFOSGE_COF4A06 was a gift from Alexander Stark (Addgene plasmid # 71046 ; http://n2t.net/addgene:71046 ; RRID:Addgene_71046)
