[The description below was written by a language model from this plasmid's Addgene catalogue record.]
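Description:
pFOSGE_COF4A06 is a Gateway entry clone built on the commercial pDONR221 donor vector and carrying the coding region of the Drosophila melanogaster gene Uba1 (CG1782), which encodes the E1 ubiquitin-activating enzyme. The insert is recorded as about 3.6 kb, corresponds to transcript FBtr0088499, and was introduced by Gateway recombination. In a pDONR221-derived entry clone the BP reaction normally replaces the donor vector's negative-selection cassette with the gene of interest, leaving the open reading frame flanked by attL recombination sites. No feature table accompanies the record, so the exact junctions, the presence or absence of a stop codon, and any added tags cannot be confirmed. The plasmid is maintained in standard E. coli cloning strains as a high-copy replicon under kanamycin selection, and M13 forward and reverse primer sites flanking the insert are listed for sequence verification.

As an entry vector, the construct has no promoter intended to drive expression of the insert in eukaryotic cells, and the record lists none. Its role is to serve as a shuttle from which the Uba1 sequence can be transferred by LR recombination into any compatible destination vector, which then supplies the promoter, fusion partners and host-specific elements. The associated publication concerns the context-dependent regulatory functions of transcriptional regulators, suggesting that this clone belongs to a larger fly ORF collection assembled for systematic functional testing of such factors. The specific downstream destination vectors and assays are not stated in the record.
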