>Addgene plasmid #71046 | pFOSGE_COF4A06 | depositor partial sequence | sequence record 126988 | insert
ATGTCGAGCGGTCAGCAATTGATGGCCGATTCGCCAGCCTGCAGCTCAAGTGACCATTCGCCGCTGGCCA
AAAAAAGGCGTTTAGAGTTGTTGGGTGACGGAGTGGGGGCAATGGGAATGGAAGAGGAAGAAGCCGGCGG
AGCAACGAGCAGCAGTAGCAGCAACAACTACGAAAATCACGACAAAGCAGGCGGCGTTGACATTTCGGGC
AAGTGCCAGAGCAAGACGACTAGCGAGCACCAGCTGGAATTGTGCGTATCGTCGTCTACCTCTGACACAT
GCGGCGTTAATGCTGCGGCGAAGCGAGCCGAAAAGCAGAAACTGAAACAGAGCCAAGGAAGCGGCGACGA
CGTTAGTACCTCGTCAGCAGTGGAAAAGGAAGGAAGCAAGCGGCCGGAGAAGCGCAATTACCTGAACACC
ACCACAATAGAATCGCAAGAAGCCTCCTCCAGTGCATCCGCCACTAGCAACAGCAACAACAACGTCAGCT
CCAGCAACAATAACAGTAATAACAGCACTAATAACCGACAACTGGAAGGAAGCAGCAACATGGCTGGAAA
CAGTGCCGCCGCCGGCGGAGATATCGATGAATCGCTGTACTCGCGCCAATTGTACGTCCTGGGTCACGAT
GCGATGCGTCGGATGGCCAATTCGGATATCCTTCTGTCGGGACTTGGAGGACTCGGCCTGGAGATAGCCA
AGAATGTGATTCTGGGCGGCGTGAAATCGATCACCTTGCATGACACAGCAACTTGTGGGCTCCATGACTT
GTCGTCGCAATTCTATCTCACGGAAGCCGATATCGGCAAGAATCGTGCGGAGGCCTCTTGCGCCCAGTTG
GCCGAGTTAAACAACTATGTGCGCACCGTTTCGCACACGGGGCCGCTTACCGAGGAGTTCCTGCGCAAGT
TTCGCGTTGTGGTACTGACCAACTCCGACGGGGAGGAGCAGCAGAGGATCGCCAAGTTTGCCCATGAAAA
TGGCATTGCTCTGATCATCGCCGAGACGCGCGGACTGTTCGCCAAGGTGTTCTGTGACTTTGGCGAGAGC
TTTACCATTTACGATCAGGATGGCACACAGCCGATCTCCACCATGATAGCTAGTATCACGCACGACGCAC
AGGGAGTCGTCACCTGCCTGGACGAGACGCGCCATGGTTTTAATGACGGTGACTACGTCACCTTCTCGGA
GGTGCAGGGCATGCAGGAACTGAACGGTTGTCAGCCCCTTAAGATCACAGTGCTGGGACCCTACACATTT
AGCATCGGTGATACCAGCAAGTTTGGAGAATATAAGAGCGGAGGAGTGGCCACCCAGGTGAAGATGCCCA
AGACCATCAGCTTCAAGCCCCTGGCACAGGCCACTGAGGAGCCGGAGTTTTTGATCTCCGATTTCGCAAA
GCTGGACTCGCCGGCCACGCTGCACGTGGCCTTCAATGCCCTCTCCTGCTACCGCAAGGCCCATAATGGA
GCCTTACCGCGTCCCTGGAACGAGGAGGACGCCAACAGCTTCCTCGAGGTAGTCCGAGCCAGCAGCAACG
CGGAAGTCGACGAAAAACTGGTGCTGCAATTCGCCAAAATCTGCTCGGGTAATACGTGCCCGCTGGACGC
GGCCGTTGGTGGAATTGTGGCCCAGGAGGTGCTTAAGGCCTGCAGTGGAAAGTTTACACCCATCTACCAG
TGGTTGTACTTTGACGCCCTGGAGTGTCTGCCCACAGAGGGTGTCGAGGAGGCGGATGCCCAGCCGGTGG
GCTCGCGCTATGATTCTCAGATTGCCATATTTGGCAAGAAGTTCCAGGAGAAGTTGGCTGACTCGAAATG
GTTTATTGTCGGCGCCGGAGCCATTGGTTGTGAGCTATTGAAAAACTTTGGAATGCTGGGCCTGGGAACT
GGCAATGGCCAGATTTTCGTCACAGACATGGATCTCATTGAGAAGTCGAATCTGAACCGGCAGTTCCTGT
TCCGCCCGCATGATGTGCAGAAGCCTAAATCAATGACGGCCGCCGACGCTATCAAACGGATGAATCCGGA
AGTGAATGTCACCGCATACGAGTTGCGCGTTGGCGCCGAAACAGAGAAAGTCTTTTCCGAAGATTTCTTT
GGAAAGTTGGATGGTGTAGCCAATGCGCTGGACAACGTGGATGCTCGCATATATATGGATCGCAAATGCA
TCTTCAACCGCATTCCGCTCGTCGAGACCGGAACTCTGGGAACTTTGGGCAACGTTCAGGTGATTGTGCC
CTTTGCCACCGAATCTTATAGCTCCTCCCAGGATCCCCCAGAAAAGAGTATTCCCATCTGCACGCTGAAG
AACTTCCCCAATGCCATCGAGCACACTCTGCAGTGGGCGCGTGACGCCTTTGAGGGCGTCTTCAAGCAGT
CTGCAGAAAATGCTGCTCAGTACATCGCCGATCCTCAGTTCACCGAGCGAATCGCCAAGCTGCCTGGTAT
TCAGCCTCTGGAGATCCTCGATTCCATCAAGAAAGCTCTGATCGACGACAAACCCAAGAGTTTCGCGCAC
TGCGTGGAGTGGGCCCGTCTTTATTGGGAGGATCAATATGTTAACCAGATTAAGCAGTTGCTCTTTAACT
TCCCACCTGATCAGATCACCTCCAGTGGTCAGCCGTTTTGGTCTGGTCCCAAGCGGTGCCCCGATCCCCT
GGTCTTTGATGTCAACGATCCCATGCACCTCGACTTTATCTACGCAGCCGCCAATCTTCGAGCTGAGGTC
TATGGCATTGAGCAGGTTCGCAATCGCGAGACGATCGCAGAGCTGGTACAGAAGGTTAAGGTGCCCGAGT
TTAAACCCCGTTCGGGCGTGAAAATAGAAACCAATGAGGCAGCAGCCGCCGCCTCGGCCAATAACTTCGA
TGACGGCGAGTTGGACCAGGATCGCGTTGACAAGATCATTTCAGAGCTGCTAAAGAACGCCGACAAAAGC
TCCAAGATCACGCCACTTGAGTTTGAAAAGGACGACGACAGTAACTTGCACATGGACTTCATTGTGGCCT
GCTCAAATCTACGCGCCGCCAACTACAAGATTCCGCCAGCGGATCGCCACAAGTCCAAGTTGATTGCTGG
CAAAATCATACCTGCTATTGCCACCACCACGTCGGTGCTCTCTGGATTGGCTGTGCTCGAGGTGATTAAG
CTGATCGTCGGCCACCGGGATCTCGTAAAATTCAAGAACGGCTTCGCCAACTTGGCATTGCCGTTCATGG
CCTTCTCTGAGCCGCTTCCTGCCGCCAAGAACACATACTACGGCAAGGAGTGGACGCTGTGGGACCGTTT
TGAGGTGACCGGGGAGCTGTCGCTGCAGGAATTCCTCAACTATTTCGAGGAGAATGAGAAGCTTAAGATC
ACCATGCTCTCGCAGGGCGTGTCCATGCTGTACTCGTTCTTCATGCCCAAGGCCAAGTGCTCTGAGAGAC
TGCCGTTGCCGATGTCGGAGGTCGTGCGTCGCGTGTCCAAGCGTCGCCTGGAGCCACACGAGCGATCCCT
GGTTTTCGAGATCTGCTGCAACGATGTGGATGGCGAGGATGTGGAGGTGCCCTACGTCCGTTACACGCTG
CCC
