>Addgene plasmid #71046 | pFOSGE_COF4A06 | addgene partial sequence | sequence record 131452 | M13-F20 5'-TGTAAAACGACGGCCAGT-3'
TTTTGACTGATAGTGACCTGTTCGTTGCAACAAATTGATGAGCAATGCTTTTTTATAATGCCAACTTTGT
ACAAAAAAGCAGGCTTCATGTCGAGCGGTCAGCAATTGATGGCCGATTCGCCAGCCTGCAGCTCAAGTGA
CCATTCGCCGCTGGCCAAAAAAAGGCGTTTAGAGTTGTTGGGTGACGGAGTGGGGGCAATGGGAATGGAA
GAGGAAGAAGCCGGCGGAGCAACGAGCAGCAGTAGCAGCAACAACTACGAAAATCACGACAAAGCAGGCG
GCGTTGACATTTCGGGCAAGTGCCAGAGCAAGACGACTAGCGAGCACCAGCTGGAATTGTGCGTATCGTC
GTCTACCTCTGACACATGCGGCGTTAATGCTGCGGCGAAGCGAGCCGAAAAGCAGAAACTGAAACAGAGC
CAAGGAAGCGGCGACGACGTTAGTACCTCGTCAGCAGTGGAAAAGGAAGGAAGCAAGCGGCCGGAGAAGC
GCAATTACCTGAACACCACCACAATAGAATCGCAAGAAGCCTCCTCCAGTGCATCCGCCACTAGCAACAG
CAACAACAACGTCAGCTCCAGCAACAATAACAGTAATAACAGCACTAATAACCGACAACTGGAAGGAAGC
AGCAACATGGCTGGAAACAGTGCCGCCGCCGGCGGAGATATCGATGAATCGCTGTACTCGCGCCAATTGT
ACGTCCTGGGTCACGATGCGATGCGTCGGATGGCCAATTCGGATATCCTTCTGTCGGGACTTGGAGGACT
CGGCCTGGAGATAGCCAAGAATGTGATTCTGGGCGGCGTGAAATCGATCACCTTGCATGACACAGCAACT
TGTGGGCTCCATGACTTGTCGTCGCAATTCT
