>Addgene plasmid #71046 | pFOSGE_COF4A06 | addgene partial sequence | sequence record 131453 | M13-Rev 5'-CAGGAAACAGCTATGACC-3'
ATAATGATTTTATTTTGACTGATAGTGACCTGTTCGTTGCAACAAATTGATAAGCAATGCTTTCTTATAA
TGCCAACTTTGTACAAGAAAGCTGGGTCGGGCAGCGTGTAACGGACGTAGGGCACCTCCACATCCTCGCC
ATCCACATCGTTGCAGCAGATCTCGAAAACCAGGGATCGCTCGTGTGGCTCCAGGCGACGCTTGGACACG
CGACGCACGACCTCCGACATCGGCAACGGCAGTCTCTCAGAGCACTTGGCCTTGGGCATGAAGAACGAGT
ACAGCATGGACACGCCCTGCGAGAGCATGGTGATCTTAAGCTTCTCATTCTCCTCGAAATAGTTGAGGAA
TTCCTGCAGCGACAGCTCCCCGGTCACCTCAAAACGGTCCCACAGCGTCCACTCCTTGCCGTAGTATGTG
TTCTTGGCGGCAGGAAGCGGCTCAGAGAAGGCCATGAACGGCAATGCCAAGTTGGCGAAGCCGTTCTTGA
ATTTTACGAGATCCCGGTGGCCGACGATCAGCTTAATCACCTCGAGCACAGCCAATCCAGAGAGCACCGA
CGTGGTGGTGGCAATAGCAGGTATGATTTTGCCAGCAATCAACTTGGACTTGTGGCGATCCGCTGGCGGA
ATCTTGTAGTTGGCGGCGCGTAGATTTGAGCAGGCCACAATGAAGTCCATGTGCAAGTTACTGTCGTCGT
CCTTTTCAAACTCAAGTGGCGTGATCTTGGAGCTTTTGTCGGCGTTCTT
